Addgene plasmid #232139: pCRII-TOPO-mogat2 in situ probe
Purpose: zebrafish mogat2 anti-sense in situ probe, linearize with NotI, SP6 polymerase
Depositing lab: Steven Farber. Depositing organization: Carnegie Institution for Science. Publication: Zebrafish are resilient to the loss of major diacylglycerol acyltransferase enzymes. Wilson MH, Hensley MR, Shen MC, Lu HY, Quinlivan VH, Busch-Nentwich EM, Rawls JF, Farber SA. J Biol Chem. 2024 Nov 6;300(12):107973. doi: 10.1016/j.jbc.2024.107973. PubMed 39510175.
Backbone
  Vector backbone: pCRII-TOPO
  Backbone manufacturer: Invitrogen
  Backbone size w/o insert (bp): 3900
  Vector type: in vitro transcription
Growth in bacteria
  Bacterial resistance: Ampicillin and Kanamycin, 100 & 50 μg/mL
  Growth temperature: 37°C
  Growth strain: DH5alpha
  Copy number: High Copy
Gene/Insert
  Gene/Insert name: mogat2
  Species: D. rerio (zebrafish)
  Insert size (bp): 813
  Entrez Gene: mogat2 (a.k.a. wu:fb94h05, zgc:101667)
  Promoter: SP6/T7
  Cloning method: TOPO Cloning
Terms and licenses: Academic/Nonprofit Terms; Industry Terms: Not Available to Industry
How to cite: pCRII-TOPO-mogat2 in situ probe was a gift from Steven Farber (Addgene plasmid # 232139 ; http://n2t.net/addgene:232139 ; RRID:Addgene_232139)
