[The description below was written by a language model from this plasmid's Addgene catalogue record and pLannotate feature annotations shown in this document.]
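Description:
pCRII-TOPO-mogat2 in situ probe is an in vitro transcription template built on the Invitrogen pCRII-TOPO backbone, made by TOPO cloning an 813 bp fragment of the zebrafish (Danio rerio) mogat2 gene into the vector's cloning site. mogat2 encodes a monoacylglycerol acyltransferase, an enzyme that forms diacylglycerol from monoacylglycerol and fatty acyl-CoA and is associated with dietary fat absorption in the intestine. The automated annotation labels the insert by similarity to the mouse Mogat2 protein, but the catalogue entry identifies it as the zebrafish sequence. The plasmid is maintained in E. coli at high copy from a ColE1/pUC-type origin and carries both a β-lactamase gene (ampicillin resistance) and a Tn5-derived neo/nptII gene (kanamycin resistance). An f1 origin is also present, along with remnants of the lac promoter/operator and lacZα region that flank the cloning site in this backbone.

The insert sits between opposing bacteriophage SP6 and T7 promoters, so either strand can be transcribed as run-off RNA from linearized template. In the sequenced record the mogat2 coding fragment lies on the minus strand relative to the forward-facing SP6 promoter, so SP6 transcription yields RNA complementary to the mRNA. This agrees with the stated purpose: linearization with NotI followed by SP6 polymerase gives the antisense probe. The T7 promoter on the other side would in principle give the sense strand, although the record does not describe such a use. The construct is intended for generating riboprobes to detect mogat2 transcripts by in situ hybridization in zebrafish. It has no elements for expression in eukaryotic cells.
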