Features (pLannotate 1.2.2; 14 found; start..end, strand, type, name):
     30..329     +  CDS            tnpA (fragment): TN5P_ECOLX - Also known as tnp. Experimental evidence at protein level: Swiss-Prot protein existence level 1. Mediates transposition of transposon Tn5 by a 'cut and paste' mechanism. First, the monomeric transposase binds the 19 bp inverted DNA repeats flanking the transposon. Then, dimerization of the DNA- bound transposase creates a synaptic DNA complex. After nicking of the first DNA strand, excision of the transposon proceeds through a series of intermediates. The transposase then mediates the insertion of the transposon at a new site by strand transfer. The activity of the wild- type tran
    361..1152    +  CDS            neo: KKA2_KLEPN - Also known as kan, nptII. Experimental evidence at protein level: Swiss-Prot protein existence level 1. Resistance to kanamycin, neomycin, paromomycin, ribostamycin, butirosin and gentamicin B. From Klebsiella pneumoniae.
   1156..1172    +  promoter       AmpR promoter (fragment): bla
   1173..2033    +  CDS            AmpR: β-lactamase; bla; confers resistance to ampicillin, carbenicillin, and related antibiotics
   2204..2792    +  rep_origin     ori: high-copy-number ColE1/pMB1/pBR322/pUC origin of replication
   2975..3067    +  CDS            lacI (fragment): lac repressor; lacI; The lac repressor binds to the lac operator to inhibit transcription in E. coli. This inhibition can be relieved by adding lactose or isopropyl-β-D-thiogalactopyranoside (IPTG).
   3080..3101    +  protein_bind   CAP binding site: CAP binding activates transcription in the presence of cAMP. E. coli catabolite activator protein
   3116..3146    +  promoter       lac promoter: promoter for the E. coli lac operon
   3154..3170    +  protein_bind   lac operator: The lac repressor binds to the lac operator to inhibit transcription in E. coli. This inhibition can be relieved by adding lactose or isopropyl-β-D-thiogalactopyranoside (IPTG). lac repressor encoded by lacI
   3212..3230    +  promoter       SP6 promoter: promoter for bacteriophage SP6 RNA polymerase
   3311..4123    -  CDS            Mogat2 (fragment): MOGT2_MOUSE - Also known as Dgat2l5, Mgat1l. Experimental evidence at protein level: Swiss-Prot protein existence level 1. Catalyzes the formation of diacylglycerol from 2- monoacylglycerol and fatty acyl-CoA. Has a preference toward monoacylglycerols containing unsaturated fatty acids in an order of C18:3 > C18:2 > C18:1 > C18:0. Plays a central role in absorption of dietary fat in the small intestine by catalyzing the resynthesis of triacylglycerol in enterocytes. May play a role in diet-induced obesity. Also able to use 1-monoalkylglycerol (1-MAkG) as an acyl acceptor for the synthesis of m
   4227..4245    -  promoter       T7 promoter: promoter for bacteriophage T7 RNA polymerase
   4248..4405    +  CDS            lacZα (fragment): LacZα fragment of β-galactosidase; lacZ fragment
   4409..17      +  rep_origin     f1 ori (across the origin) (sequence partly withheld): f1 bacteriophage origin of replication; arrow indicates direction of (+) strand synthesis
>Addgene plasmid #232139 | pCRII-TOPO-mogat2 in situ probe | addgene full sequence | sequence record 459796 | Addgene NGS Result
AAAATTTAACGCGAATTTTAACAAAATTCAGGGCGCAAGGGCTGCTAAAGGAAGCGGAACACGTAGAAAG
CCAGTCCGCAGAAACGGTGCTGACCCCGGATGAATGTCAGCTACTGGGCTATCTGGACAAGGGAAAACGC
AAGCGCAAAGAGAAAGCAGGTAGCTTGCAGTGGGCTTACATGGCGATAGCTAGACTGGGCGGTTTTATGG
ACAGCAAGCGAACCGGAATTGCCAGCTGGGGCGCCCTCTGGTAAGGTTGGGAAGCCCTGCAAAGTAAACT
GGATGGCTTTCTTGCCGCCAAGGATCTGATGGCGCAGGGGATCAAGATCTGATCAAGAGACAGGATGAGG
ATCGTTTCGCATGATTGAACAAGATGGATTGCACGCAGGTTCTCCGGCCGCTTGGGTGGAGAGGCTATTC
GGCTATGACTGGGCACAACAGACAATCGGCTGCTCTGATGCCGCCGTGTTCCGGCTGTCAGCGCAGGGGC
GCCCGGTTCTTTTTGTCAAGACCGACCTGTCCGGTGCCCTGAATGAACTGCAGGACGAGGCAGCGCGGCT
ATCGTGGCTGGCCACGACGGGCGTTCCTTGCGCAGCTGTGCTCGACGTTGTCACTGAAGCGGGAAGGGAC
TGGCTGCTATTGGGCGAAGTGCCGGGGCAGGATCTCCTGTCATCCCACCTTGCTCCTGCCGAGAAAGTAT
CCATCATGGCTGATGCAATGCGGCGGCTGCATACGCTTGATCCGGCTACCTGCCCATTCGACCACCAAGC
GAAACATCGCATCGAGCGAGCACGTACTCGGATGGAAGCCGGTCTTGTCGATCAGGATGATCTGGACGAA
GAGCATCAGGGGCTCGCGCCAGCCGAACTGTTCGCCAGGCTCAAGGCGCGCATGCCCGACGGCGAGGATC
TCGTCGTGACCCATGGCGATGCCTGCTTGCCGAATATCATGGTGGAAAATGGCCGCTTTTCTGGATTCAT
CGACTGTGGCCGGCTGGGTGTGGCGGACCGCTATCAGGACATAGCGTTGGCTACCCGTGATATTGCTGAA
GAGCTTGGCGGCGAATGGGCTGACCGCTTCCTCGTGCTTTACGGTATCGCCGCTCCCGATTCGCAGCGCA
TCGCCTTCTATCGCCTTCTTGACGAGTTCTTCTGAATTGAAAAAGGAAGAGTATGAGTATTCAACATTTC
CGTGTCGCCCTTATTCCCTTTTTTGCGGCATTTTGCCTTCCTGTTTTTGCTCACCCAGAAACGCTGGTGA
AAGTAAAAGATGCTGAAGATCAGTTGGGTGCACGAGTGGGTTACATCGAACTGGATCTCAACAGCGGTAA
GATCCTTGAGAGTTTTCGCCCCGAAGAACGTTTTCCAATGATGAGCACTTTTAAAGTTCTGCTATGTGGC
GCGGTATTATCCCGTATTGACGCCGGGCAAGAGCAACTCGGTCGCCGCATACACTATTCTCAGAATGACT
TGGTTGAGTACTCACCAGTCACAGAAAAGCATCTTACGGATGGCATGACAGTAAGAGAATTATGCAGTGC
TGCCATAACCATGAGTGATAACACTGCGGCCAACTTACTTCTGACAACGATCGGAGGACCGAAGGAGCTA
ACCGCTTTTTTGCACAACATGGGGGATCATGTAACTCGCCTTGATCGTTGGGAACCGGAGCTGAATGAAG
CCATACCAAACGACGAGCGTGACACCACGATGCCTGTAGCAATGGCAACAACGTTGCGCAAACTATTAAC
TGGCGAACTACTTACTCTAGCTTCCCGGCAACAATTAATAGACTGGATGGAGGCGGATAAAGTTGCAGGA
CCACTTCTGCGCTCGGCCCTTCCGGCTGGCTGGTTTATTGCTGATAAATCTGGAGCCGGTGAGCGTGGGT
CTCGCGGTATCATTGCAGCACTGGGGCCAGATGGTAAGCCCTCCCGTATCGTAGTTATCTACACGACGGG
GAGTCAGGCAACTATGGATGAACGAAATAGACAGATCGCTGAGATAGGTGCCTCACTGATTAAGCATTGG
TAACTGTCAGACCAAGTTTACTCATATATACTTTAGATTGATTTAAAACTTCATTTTTAATTTAAAAGGA
TCTAGGTGAAGATCCTTTTTGATAATCTCATGACCAAAATCCCTTAACGTGAGTTTTCGTTCCACTGAGC
GTCAGACCCCGTAGAAAAGATCAAAGGATCTTCTTGAGATCCTTTTTTTCTGCGCGTAATCTGCTGCTTG
CAAACAAAAAAACCACCGCTACCAGCGGTGGTTTGTTTGCCGGATCAAGAGCTACCAACTCTTTTTCCGA
AGGTAACTGGCTTCAGCAGAGCGCAGATACCAAATACTGTTCTTCTAGTGTAGCCGTAGTTAGGCCACCA
CTTCAAGAACTCTGTAGCACCGCCTACATACCTCGCTCTGCTAATCCTGTTACCAGTGGCTGCTGCCAGT
GGCGATAAGTCGTGTCTTACCGGGTTGGACTCAAGACGATAGTTACCGGATAAGGCGCAGCGGTCGGGCT
GAACGGGGGGTTCGTGCACACAGCCCAGCTTGGAGCGAACGACCTACACCGAACTGAGATACCTACAGCG
TGAGCTATGAGAAAGCGCCACGCTTCCCGAAGGGAGAAAGGCGGACAGGTATCCGGTAAGCGGCAGGGTC
GGAACAGGAGAGCGCACGAGGGAGCTTCCAGGGGGAAACGCCTGGTATCTTTATAGTCCTGTCGGGTTTC
GCCACCTCTGACTTGAGCGTCGATTTTTGTGATGCTCGTCAGGGGGGCGGAGCCTATGGAAAAACGCCAG
CAACGCGGCCTTTTTACGGTTCCTGGCCTTTTGCTGGCCTTTTGCTCACATGTTCTTTCCTGCGTTATCC
CCTGATTCTGTGGATAACCGTATTACCGCCTTTGAGTGAGCTGATACCGCTCGCCGCAGCCGAACGACCG
AGCGCAGCGAGTCAGTGAGCGAGGAAGCGGAAGAGCGCCCAATACGCAAACCGCCTCTCCCCGCGCGTTG
GCCGATTCATTAATGCAGCTGGCACGACAGGTTTCCCGACTGGAAAGCGGGCAGTGAGCGCAACGCAATT
AATGTGAGTTAGCTCACTCATTAGGCACCCCAGGCTTTACACTTTATGCTTCCGGCTCGTATGTTGTGTG
GAATTGTGAGCGGATAACAATTTCACACAGGAAACAGCTATGACCATGATTACGCCAAGCTATTTAGGTG
ACACTATAGAATACTCAAGCTATGCATCAAGCTTGGTACCGAGCTCGGATCCACTAGTAACGGCCGCCAG
TGTGCTGGAATTCGCCCTTGGCCGAAGGTGTACTGGAAAACTCCTCGCGCATGAAAGAGAGGAAGAGAAA
CACCCATGATGCGCTGCAGACGCTCTTGAATGTATCGCAGCCATGTGCCACGAGGATTCTGCACCTGGTC
AAACACCTCGTTCTCTCCAAACGAATATATAGGAACCAAATCTGCACCGTGCTCTATTGCAAGCTTAATA
AAGCCTTTCTTATTGGCCAGGTGAACGGTGTAGTCACCAGGATGTGCATCCAAAGCTTCAGGAGCTCCAC
CGACTGCAATGACCACCGCATTCCCTCCACCCTTCCTCCGGAGCAGATAACTGGCACTCTCCTTGTCTGA
TGGAACCAGCCCTGCTGACATGATGTAATCTCTGAAGAAGGGGGCTCTGAACCAGAGAGGCAGCATGAGA
AGGTTGCTCTTTATCCCAGGGAAGAGTTTGCTAAATCCAGTCGCCTCCGTGCAGAAATTTGTAAAAGCAC
CAGCCACGAGAATACCATGAGGATGGAAACCCATCACATAGTTCTTCCTAGTGTCCAAGTCAGCCGTCTT
TATCAGCCTGATGGGGAAATAATCTCTCATGTACTCCCACACACGCAGTTTGCAGAGATATGGCACTTTT
CTCCCTCCTCGTGAAGGTGTGTCCCAGTCGATGTACCACCAGGTGGCATAAAGCACACTGATGAGCCAGA
AACGAGTGAAGAGCAGGATGAAGAACAGGACAATACAGCAGGGCGCAAGAGCCAGGAATGAGAAGACCCA
TTGCAGCACGGAAGCTGTCTGGAGCCTCCGAACCAGAGGCACATCAGCTGGAGCAAACTCAATCTTCATG
TCTAAACCAGAAGAGGACAAGAGCCGAAGGGCGAATTCTGCAGATATCCATCACACTGGCGGCCGCTCGA
GCATGCATCTAGAGGGCCCAATTCGCCCTATAGTGAGTCGTATTACAATTCACTGGCCGTCGTTTTACAA
CGTCGTGACTGGGAAAACCCTGGCGTTACCCAACTTAATCGCCTTGCAGCACATCCCCCTTTCGCCAGCT
GGCGTAATAGCGAAGAGGCCCGCACCGATCGCCCTTCCCAACAGTTGCGCAGCCTGAATGGCGAATGG
[124 nt withheld, positions 4409-4532]
C
[91 nt withheld, positions 4534-4624]
A
[49 nt withheld, positions 4626-4674]
CCTTTGACGTTGGAGTCCACGTTCTTT
[37 nt withheld, positions 4702-4738]
ACCCTATCTCGGTCTATTCTTTTGATTTATAAGGGATTTTGCCGATTTCGGCCTATTGGTTAAAAAATGA
GCTGATTTAACA
